Addgene plasmid #25049: pDEST53-LRRK2-3XKD
Depositing lab: Mark Cookson. Depositing organization: National Institute on Aging (NIA). Publication: Kinase activity is required for the toxic effects of mutant LRRK2/dardarin. Greggio E, Jain S, Kingsbury A, Bandopadhyay R, Lewis P, Kaganovich A, van der Brug MP, Beilina A, Blackinton J, Thomas KJ, Ahmad R, Miller DW, Kesavapany S, Singleton A, Lees A, Harvey RJ, Harvey K, Cookson MR. Neurobiol Dis. 2006 Aug . 23(2):329-41. 10.1016/j.nbd.2006.04.001 PubMed 16750377.
Backbone
  Vector backbone: pcDNA-DEST53
  Backbone manufacturer: Invitrogen
  Backbone size w/o insert (bp): 7767
  Vector type: Mammalian Expression
Growth in bacteria
  Bacterial resistance: Ampicillin, 100 μg/mL
  Growth temperature: 37°C
  Growth strain: DH5alpha
  Copy number: High Copy
Gene/Insert
  Gene/Insert name: LRRK2
  Species: H. sapiens (human)
  Insert size (bp): 7584
  Mutation: "Kinase Dead" Lysine 1906 mutated to Alanine. Aspartate 1994 mutated to Alanine. Aspartate 2017 mutated to Alanine.
  Entrez Gene: LRRK2 (a.k.a. AURA17, DARDARIN, PARK8, RIPK7, ROCO2)
  Tag / fusion protein: GFP (N terminal on insert)
  Cloning method: Gateway Cloning; 5′ cloning site attR1 (not destroyed); 3′ cloning site attR2 (not destroyed)
  Sequencing primers: 5′ CMV-F, GFP-F; 3′ BGH-rev
Terms and licenses: Academic/Nonprofit Terms; Industry Terms: Not Available to Industry
How to cite: pDEST53-LRRK2-3XKD was a gift from Mark Cookson (Addgene plasmid # 25049 ; http://n2t.net/addgene:25049 ; RRID:Addgene_25049)
