[The description below was written by a language model from this plasmid's Addgene catalogue record.]
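Description:
pDEST53-LRRK2-3XKD is a mammalian expression plasmid built on the Invitrogen Gateway destination vector pcDNA-DEST53 (backbone about 7.8 kb without insert). It carries the full-length human LRRK2 coding sequence, an insert of roughly 7.6 kb. LRRK2 is also known as dardarin or PARK8. The plasmid is maintained in E. coli as a high-copy plasmid under ampicillin selection. The record gives no feature table, so the promoter and terminator are not stated explicitly. However, the listed sequencing primers (CMV forward, GFP forward and BGH reverse) fit the usual layout of this backbone, in which a CMV promoter drives an N-terminal GFP fusion followed by a BGH polyadenylation signal. The insert was introduced by Gateway recombination, and the record lists attR1 and attR2 as the flanking cloning sites. No mammalian selection marker is recorded.

The payload is GFP fused to the N terminus of a "kinase dead" LRRK2 carrying three alanine substitutions in the kinase domain: K1906A, D1994A and D2017A. The "3XKD" in the name refers to this triple mutation, which is intended to abolish catalytic activity. The GFP tag allows the protein to be visualised and detected in transfected cells. The associated publication examined whether kinase activity is required for the toxic effects of mutant LRRK2. This construct therefore serves as a catalytically inactive control alongside wild-type or disease-mutant LRRK2 in cell-based studies of Parkinson's disease-related LRRK2 function, localisation and toxicity.
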