>Addgene plasmid #25049 | pDEST53-LRRK2-3XKD | addgene partial sequence | sequence record 31020 | 25049 with CMV-F
GCAGAGCTCTCTGGCTAACTAGAGAACCCACTGCTTACTGGCTTATCGAAATTAATACGACTCACTATAG
GGAGACCCAAGCTGGCTAGACACCATGGCCAGCAAAGGAGAAGAACTTTTCACTGGAGTTGTCCCAATTC
TTGTTGAATTAGATGGTGATGTTAATGGGCACAAATTTTCTGTCAGTGGAGAGGGTGAAGGTGATGCTAC
ATACGGAAAGCTTACCCTTAAATTTATTTGCACTACTGGAAAACTACCTGTTCCATGGCCAACACTTGTC
ACTACTTTCTCTTATGGTGTTCAATGCTTTTCCCGTTATCCGGATCATATGAAACGGCATGACTTTTTCA
AGAGTGCCATGCCCGAAGGTTATGTACAGGAACGCACTATATCTTTCAAAGATGACGGGAACTACAAGAC
GCGTGCTGAAGTCAAGTTTGAAGGTGATACCCTTGTTAATCGTATCGAGTTAAAAGGTATTGATTTTAAA
GAAGATGGAAACATTCTCGGACACAAACTCGAGTACAACTATAACTCACACAATGTATACATCACGGCAG
ACAAACAAAAGAATGGAATCAAAGCTAACTTCAAAATTCGCCACAACATTGAAGATGGATCCGTTCAACT
AGCAGACCATTATCAACAAAATACTCCAATTGGCGATGGCCCTGTCCTTTTACCAGACAACCATTACCTG
TCGACACAATCTGCCCTTTCGAAAGATCCCAACGAAAAGCGTGACCACATGGTCCTTCTTGAGTTTGTAA
CTGCTGCTGGGATTACACATGGCATGGATGAGCTCTACAAAAGCGGTTCCGGACCGGATCAAACAAGTTT
GTACAAAAAAGCAGGCTCCGAATTCGCCCTTATGGCTAGTGGCAGCTGTC
