>Addgene plasmid #25049 | pDEST53-LRRK2-3XKD | addgene partial sequence | sequence record 31021 | 25049 with hLRRK2-Fwd3 5'-TGGCTGACCTGCCTAGAAAT
CTCCAGAGTTTCTCCTAGGTGATGGCAGTTTTGGATCAGTTTACCGAGCAGCCTATGAAGGAGAAGAAGT
GGCTGTGGCAATTTTTAATAAACATACATCACTCAGGCTGTTAAGACAAGAGCTTGTGGTGCTTTGCCAC
CTCCACCACCCCAGTTTGATATCTTTGCTGGCAGCTGGGATTCGTCCCCGGATGTTGGTGATGGAGTTAG
CCTCCAAGGGTTCCTTGGATCGCCTGCTTCAGCAGGACAAAGCCAGCCTCACTAGAACCCTACAGCACAG
GATTGCACTCCACGTAGCTGATGGTTTGAGATACCTCCACTCAGCCATGATTATATACCGAGCACTGAAA
CCCCACAATGTGCTGCTTTTCACACTGTATCCCAATGCTGCCATCATTGCAAAGATTGCTGCATACGGCA
TTGCTCAGTACTGCTGTAGAATGGGGATAAAAACATCAGAGGGCACACCAGGGTTTCGTGCGCCTGAAGT
TGCCAGAGGAAATGTCATTTATAACCAACAGGCTGATGTTTATTCATTTGGTTTACTACTCTATGACATT
TTGACAACTGGAGGTAGAATAGTAGAGGGTTTGAAGTTTCCAAATGAGTTTGATGAATTAGAAATACAAG
GAAAATTACCTGATCCAGTTAAAGAATATGGTTGTGCCCCATGGCCTATGGTTGAGAAATTAATTAAACA
GTGTTTGAAAGAAAATCCTCAAGAAAGGCCTACTTCTGCCCAGGTCTTTGACATTTTGAATTCAGCTGAA
TTAGTCTGTCTGACGAGACGCATTTTATTACCTAAAAACGTAATTGTTGAATGCATGG
